Addgene plasmid #133596: pMM727
Purpose: Part Plasmid for Mxi1, Part 3(coding sequence)
Depositing lab: Megan McClean. Depositing organization: University of Wisconsin, Madison. Publication: Optogenetic Repressors of Gene Expression in Yeasts Using Light-Controlled Nuclear Localization. Geller SH, Antwi EB, Di Ventura B, McClean MN. Cell Mol Bioeng. 2019 Sep 24;12(5):511-528. doi: 10.1007/s12195-019-00598-9. eCollection 2019 Oct. PubMed 31719930.
Backbone
  Vector backbone: pYTK001
  Vector type: Synthetic Biology
Growth in bacteria
  Bacterial resistance: Chloramphenicol, 25 μg/mL
  Growth temperature: 37°C
  Growth strain: DH5alpha
  Copy number: High Copy
Gene/Insert
  Gene/Insert name: Mxi1
  Species: S. cerevisiae (budding yeast)
  Cloning method: Restriction Enzyme; 5′ cloning site Unknown (unknown if destroyed); 3′ cloning site Unknown (unknown if destroyed)
Terms and licenses: Academic/Nonprofit Terms; Industry Terms: Not Available to Industry
How to cite: pMM727 was a gift from Megan McClean (Addgene plasmid # 133596 ; http://n2t.net/addgene:133596 ; RRID:Addgene_133596)
