[The description below was written by a language model from this plasmid's Addgene catalogue record and pLannotate feature annotations shown in this document.]
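Description:
pMM727 is a small (about 1.8 kb) synthetic-biology part plasmid built in the pYTK001 entry backbone, the standard part-storage vector of the modular yeast toolkit system for hierarchical assembly. It is catalogued as a Type 3 (coding sequence) part carrying Mxi1. The plasmid is maintained only in E. coli. A high-copy ColE1/pUC-type origin drives replication, and selection relies on a chloramphenicol acetyltransferase (cat) gene expressed from its native cat promoter. A minimal phage lambda t0 terminator lies between the insert and the resistance cassette, where it helps insulate the part from backbone transcription. The feature table shows no yeast origin, yeast marker, promoter or terminator for the insert, consistent with a storage plasmid that is not an expression construct.

The payload is a short coding segment of roughly 120 bp, annotated as the transcriptional repressor domain of the Max-interacting protein 1. The catalogue lists the insert species as S. cerevisiae, but the sequence annotation identifies the domain as being of mouse origin, so the species field probably reflects the intended host and not the source of the sequence. As a coding-sequence part, the Mxi1 domain is meant to be excised and combined with promoter, terminator and other coding parts in downstream assemblies, typically as a fusion partner that confers repression on a DNA-binding or regulatory protein. The associated work concerns optogenetic repressors of gene expression in yeasts based on light-controlled nuclear localization, which suggests this part supplies the repression module for such constructs. The record does not state the specific cloning sites or overhangs flanking the part.
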