Features (pLannotate 1.2.2; 5 found; start..end, strand, type, name):
     21..143     +  CDS            Mxi1: transcriptional repressor domain from the mouse Max-interacting protein 1 (Schreiber-Agus et al., 1995)
    163..197     -  terminator     lambda t0 terminator: minimal transcription terminator from phage lambda (Scholtissek and Grosse, 1987)
    271..927     -  CDS            cat: CAT_ECOLX - Experimental evidence at protein level: Swiss-Prot protein existence level 1. This enzyme is an effector of chloramphenicol resistance in bacteria. From Escherichia coli. This protein is used as a marker in many commonly used cloning vectors, such as pACYC184.
    928..1025    -  promoter       cat promoter: promoter of the E. coli cat gene encoding chloramphenicol acetyltransferase
   1109..1697    +  rep_origin     ori: high-copy-number ColE1/pMB1/pBR322/pUC origin of replication
>Addgene plasmid #133596 | pMM727 | addgene full sequence | sequence record 267128 | Addgene NGS Result
ATAACCGTAGTCGGTCTCATATGGAACGTGTGAGAATGATTAATGTGCAAAGGCTGTTAGAAGCCGCAGA
GTTTTTAGAAAGAAGAGAAAGAGAATGCGAACACGGGTATGCCAGTTCTTTCCCTAGCATGCCCTCTCCC
AGAGGATCCTGAGACCAGACCAATAAAAAACGCCCGGCGGCAACCGAGCGTTCTGAACAAATCCAGATGG
AGTTCTGAGGTCATTACTGGATCTATCAACAGGAGTCCAAGCGAGCTCGATATCAAATTACGCCCCGCCC
TGCCACTCATCGCAGTACTGTTGTAATTCATTAAGCATTCTGCCGACATGGAAGCCATCACAAACGGCAT
GATGAACCTGAATCGCCAGCGGCATCAGCACCTTGTCGCCTTGCGTATAATATTTGCCCATGGTGAAAAC
GGGGGCGAAGAAGTTGTCCATATTGGCCACGTTTAAATCAAAACTGGTGAAACTCACCCAGGGATTGGCT
GAAACGAAAAACATATTCTCAATAAACCCTTTAGGGAAATAGGCCAGGTTTTCACCGTAACACGCCACAT
CTTGCGAATATATGTGTAGAAACTGCCGGAAATCGTCGTGGTATTCACTCCAGAGCGATGAAAACGTTTC
AGTTTGCTCATGGAAAACGGTGTAACAAGGGTGAACACTATCCCATATCACCAGCTCACCGTCTTTCATT
GCCATACGAAATTCCGGATGAGCATTCATCAGGCGGGCAAGAATGTGAATAAAGGCCGGATAAAACTTGT
GCTTATTTTTCTTTACGGTCTTTAAAAAGGCCGTAATATCCAGCTGAACGGTCTGGTTATAGGTACATTG
AGCAACTGACTGAAATGCCTCAAAATGTTCTTTACGATGCCATTGGGATATATCAACGGTGGTATATCCA
GTGATTTTTTTCTCCATTTTAGCTTCCTTAGCTCCTGAAAATCTCGATAACTCAAAAAATACGCCCGGTA
GTGATCTTATTTCATTATGGTGAAAGTTGGAACCTCTTACGTGCCCGATCAATCATGACCAAAATCCCTT
AACGTGAGTTTTCGTTCCACTGAGCGTCAGACCCCGTAGAAAAGATCAAAGGATCTTCTTGAGATCCTTT
TTTTCTGCGCGTAATCTGCTGCTTGCAAACAAAAAAACCACCGCTACCAGCGGTGGTTTGTTTGCCGGAT
CAAGAGCTACCAACTCTTTTTCCGAAGGTAACTGGCTTCAGCAGAGCGCAGATACCAAATACTGTTCTTC
TAGTGTAGCCGTAGTTAGGCCACCACTTCAAGAACTCTGTAGCACCGCCTACATACCTCGCTCTGCTAAT
CCTGTTACCAGTGGCTGCTGCCAGTGGCGATAAGTCGTGTCTTACCGGGTTGGACTCAAGACGATAGTTA
CCGGATAAGGCGCAGCGGTCGGGCTGAACGGGGGGTTCGTGCACACAGCCCAGCTTGGAGCGAACGACCT
ACACCGAACTGAGATACCTACAGCGTGAGCTATGAGAAAGCGCCACGCTTCCCGAAGGGAGAAAGGCGGA
CAGGTATCCGGTAAGCGGCAGGGTCGGAACAGGAGAGCGCACGAGGGAGCTTCCAGGGGGAAACGCCTGG
TATCTTTATAGTCCTGTCGGGTTTCGCCACCTCTGACTTGAGCGTCGATTTTTGTGATGCTCGTCAGGGG
GGCGGAGCCTATGGAAAAACGCCAGCAACGCGGCCTTTTTACGGTTCCTGGCCTTTTGCTGGCCTTTTGC
TCACATGTTCTTTCCTGCGTTATCCCCTGATTCTGTGG
